>Addgene plasmid #130855 | MLKS2ec | depositor full sequence | sequence record 250391 | Full Sequence
CTTTCCTGCGTTATCCCCTGATTCTGTGGATAACCGTATTACCGCCTTTGAGTGAGCTGATACCGCTCGC
CGCAGCCGAACGACCGAGCGCAGCGAGTCAGTGAGCGAGGAAGCGGAAGAGCGCCCAATACGCAAACCGC
CTCTCCCCGCGCGTTGGCCGATTCATTAATGCAGCTGGCACGACAGGTTTCCCGACTGGAAAGCGGGCAG
TGAGCGCAACGCAATTAATACGCGTACCGCTAGCCAGGAAGAGTTTGTAGAAACGCAAAAAGGCCATCCG
TCAGGATGGCCTTCTGCTTAGTTTGATGCCTGGCAGTTTATGGCGGGCGTCCTGCCCGCCACCCTCCGGG
CCGTTGCTTCACAACGTTCAAATCCGCTCCCGGCGGATTTGTCCTACTCAGGAGAGCGTTCACCGACAAA
CAACAGATAAAACGAAAGGCCCAGTCTTCCGACTGAGCCTTTCGTTTTATTTGATGCCTGGCAGTTCCCT
ACTCTCGCGTTAACGCTAGCATGGATGTTTTCCCAGTCACGACGTTGTAAAACGACGGCCAGTCTTAAGC
TCGGGCCCCAAATAATGATTTTATTTTGACTGATAGTGACCTGTTCGTTGCAACAAATTGATGAGCAATG
CTTTTTTATAATGCCAACTTTGTACAAAAAAGCAGGCTTCATGGTCTCCAAGGGCGAGGAGCTGTTCACC
GGGGTGGTCCCCATCCTGGTGGAGCTGGATGGCGACGTTAACGGGCACAAGTTCTCGGTGTCTGGCGAGG
GGGAGGGCGACGCTACCTACGGGAAGCTCACGCTGAAGTTCATCTGCACGACCGGCAAGCTGCCGGTGCC
CTGGCCAACACTCGTCACAACTCTGACTTACGGCGTCCAGTGCTTCTCGCGCTACCCTGATCACATGAAG
CAGCATGACTTCTTCAAGTCGGCTATGCCCGAGGGCTACGTGCAGGAGCGGACGATCTTCTTCAAGGACG
ATGGCAACTACAAGACACGCGCGGAGGTCAAGTTCGAGGGGGACACTCTCGTTAACAGGATCGAGCTGAA
GGGCATTGACTTCAAGGAGGATGGCAATATCCTCGGGCACAAGCTGGAGTACAACTACAATTCCCATAAC
GTGTACATCATGGCCGACAAGCAGAAGAACGGCATTAAGGTCAATTTCAAGATCCGGCACAACATTGAGG
ATGGCAGCGTTCAGCTCGCGGACCATTACCAGCAGAACACACCGATCGGGGATGGCCCTGTCCTCCTGCC
CGACAATCACTACCTCTCCACTCAGAGCGCCCTGTCGAAGGACCCGAACGAGAAGAGGGACCATATGGTG
CTCCTGGAGTTCGTCACAGCCGCGGGCATCACTCTCGGGATGGATGAGCTGTACAAGGGGGCGGGCGACT
ACAAGGACGATGACGATAAGGCTTACCCCTACGACGTGCCGGATTACGCCGGGGCTGGCATGGGGCGCTC
ACTCTCCCCGCTCCTGAGGCAGGAGCTGGACAACCTGGATAAGGACGCCGATTCTCGCAGGGCTGCCATG
AAGGCTCTCAAGTCATACGCCCGCCACCTGGATAGCAAGTCGATCCCCCATTTCCTGGCCGAGGTCTCTG
ACACGACCGCCGCTGGCGCGGGGGCCGGCAGCGGGATGCCAACCGGCGGGGAGTTCACGATCTCGCTCTA
CGAGGTCCTGGCCAGGGTTCACGGGCGGAACATCGTGCCCCAGATCGGCAATATTATGGCGACCATTATG
TGCACGCTCTCCAGCTCGGGCGGGTCATTCCCACTGCACCAGGCCTGCTCCAAGGTTGTGCCAGCTATCG
CTAGGCATGGCATTGATCCGTCGGCCCCAGACGGCGAGAAGGCCGGGATCATTGCTAGCCTCTGCCGCCC
ACTGTGCTCGGCTCTCATGGGCGGGAGCCAGGACGGCGGCGCTGCCAGCGGCGCTGCCCTCTGCCTGAAG
GCCCTGGTTGAGTCTTCAAACTGGAGGTTCGCGTCGGGCGAGCTGGTGAATGAGGTCTGCCTGAAGGTGG
CCGGCGCTATGCACGACTCGGCCACACGGTCGAACGCTCATATGGGGCTGGCCATGGCGCTCGTGAAGCA
CAATGGCCTCATCGCTGAGGCCTACGCGCGCTCTATCGTCAGGTCCGGCCTCCAGATTCTGGACGGGGAT
ACCGCTGACTCCAGCTCGCAGAAGAGGCTGTCCGCCATCCAGATGATTAACTTCTTCATGAAGTTCGTGG
ACCCGAGGTGCCTGTCTTCAGAGCTGGGCCGGGTTATCGATGTGATGGAGCGCTGCCAGAATGACCGGAT
GCCCTTCGTGCGGGGCGCGGCTTTCGAGGCCTCTCAGTCAGCGCGCAACATTGCCGCGCAGAAGGGCTCC
AGGCACGAGGTTGGGACCTCTCCTATGGTGGGCTCAAACTTCCATAAGAGGAGGGAGAAGTCCCCTTGCC
GGAGCCTCTGGGGCGCCAAGAGGTCCCCCGCTGCCTCTACGATGGCCGCTGCTAGCCCTGTGCAGTTCCG
CTCTCCGGAGTCACAGGTCGTTGATTCCAGCATCATGAATGGCTCCACACTCCACGACTCCCCAGTGAGC
GTCGGCCAGTCGTCTTGCAACTTCGACCAGAGCAGGCGGACTAACCGCAGGCTGTGGTCGAATGACGCGG
TTGATGTGTCTCTGAAGGACGGCCTCTTCATCCAGCTGTGCTCCAACAGCAATTCGTACGAGGACGATCT
GGGCGAGGTTTGCGATAGCGAGGTGACCGACGCTAACTTCGAGTGCACCAATACGTTCGCCGGGTTCGTC
TCTCCCTCACACAATGGCTCCATCAGCAGGGATAAGACGCCTTCACCGCGGGCCTCGGACAGGCCCATCA
ACATTGACGATGTGAAGATCTACTCCACGCCAAGGAAGCTCCTGCGGCTCCTGCAGTCATCCTACGACTC
GGATTCTGCCTCAAACATCGGGCAGAGCACGGCCAAGCTCAGGGGCCTCTCCTCCCCCGACCAGGAGCAC
AAGGGCCTCGTCATTTCTTCAGAGCAGATGCAGTCGCTGCATTCTGACAATAAGGGCGATGAGATGAAGG
ACGAGAACGAGACCATCTACATGCAGAATAGCAAGGGCAGGACACAGACTCTCTCGAACGCTGACGCCTC
AGTCCTGTCCACAACTGAGGCCGAGAACACAAGCATCAAGACTTCGCCTGAGATTGAGCTGAATGGGGAC
GATGTTTGCATCACCTCCAGCATTGGCAAGACGCGGAAGTACCGCGCGAAGTTCACCCTCTTCCTGTCCG
TCATCGTTATTTTCCTCGCTATCATTACGATGCTGATCCGCATTGAGAACGACGATGACAGCGCGTACCT
GGTGCCGACCTGAGACCCAGCTTTCTTGTACAAAGTTGGCATTATAAGAAAGCATTGCTTATCAATTTGT
TGCAACGAACAGGTCACTATCAGTCAAAATAAAATCATTATTTGCCATCCAGCTGATATCCCCTATAGTG
AGTCGTATTACATGGTCATAGCTGTTTCCTGGCAGCTCTGGCCCGTGTCTCAAAATCTCTGATGTTACAT
TGCACAAGATAAAAATATATCATCATGAACAATAAAACTGTCTGCTTACATAAACAGTAATACAAGGGGT
GTTATGAGCCATATTCAACGGGAAACGTCGAGGCCGCGATTAAATTCCAACATGGATGCTGATTTATATG
GGTATAAATGGGCTCGCGATAATGTCGGGCAATCAGGTGCGACAATCTATCGCTTGTATGGGAAGCCCGA
TGCGCCAGAGTTGTTTCTGAAACATGGCAAAGGTAGCGTTGCCAATGATGTTACAGATGAGATGGTCAGA
CTAAACTGGCTGACGGAATTTATGCCTCTTCCGACCATCAAGCATTTTATCCGTACTCCTGATGATGCAT
GGTTACTCACCACTGCGATCCCCGGAAAAACAGCATTCCAGGTATTAGAAGAATATCCTGATTCAGGTGA
AAATATTGTTGATGCGCTGGCAGTGTTCCTGCGCCGGTTGCATTCGATTCCTGTTTGTAATTGTCCTTTT
AACAGCGATCGCGTATTTCGTCTCGCTCAGGCGCAATCACGAATGAATAACGGTTTGGTTGATGCGAGTG
ATTTTGATGACGAGCGTAATGGCTGGCCTGTTGAACAAGTCTGGAAAGAAATGCATAAACTTTTGCCATT
CTCACCGGATTCAGTCGTCACTCATGGTGATTTCTCACTTGATAACCTTATTTTTGACGAGGGGAAATTA
ATAGGTTGTATTGATGTTGGACGAGTCGGAATCGCAGACCGATACCAGGATCTTGCCATCCTATGGAACT
GCCTCGGTGAGTTTTCTCCTTCATTACAGAAACGGCTTTTTCAAAAATATGGTATTGATAATCCTGATAT
GAATAAATTGCAGTTTCATTTGATGCTCGATGAGTTTTTCTAATCAGAATTGGTTAATTGGTTGTAACAC
TGGCAGAGCATTACGCTGACTTGACGGGACGGCGCAAGCTCATGACCAAAATCCCTTAACGTGAGTTACG
CGTCGTTCCACTGAGCGTCAGACCCCGTAGAAAAGATCAAAGGATCTTCTTGAGATCCTTTTTTTCTGCG
CGTAATCTGCTGCTTGCAAACAAAAAAACCACCGCTACCAGCGGTGGTTTGTTTGCCGGATCAAGAGCTA
CCAACTCTTTTTCCGAAGGTAACTGGCTTCAGCAGAGCGCAGATACCAAATACTGTTCTTCTAGTGTAGC
CGTAGTTAGGCCACCACTTCAAGAACTCTGTAGCACCGCCTACATACCTCGCTCTGCTAATCCTGTTACC
AGTGGCTGCTGCCAGTGGCGATAAGTCGTGTCTTACCGGGTTGGACTCAAGACGATAGTTACCGGATAAG
GCGCAGCGGTCGGGCTGAACGGGGGGTTCGTGCACACAGCCCAGCTTGGAGCGAACGACCTACACCGAAC
TGAGATACCTACAGCGTGAGCTATGAGAAAGCGCCACGCTTCCCGAAGGGAGAAAGGCGGACAGGTATCC
GGTAAGCGGCAGGGTCGGAACAGGAGAGCGCACGAGGGAGCTTCCAGGGGGAAACGCCTGGTATCTTTAT
AGTCCTGTCGGGTTTCGCCACCTCTGACTTGAGCGTCGATTTTTGTGATGCTCGTCAGGGGGGCGGAGCC
TATGGAAAAACGCCAGCAACGCGGCCTTTTTACGGTTCCTGGCCTTTTGCTGGCCTTTTGCTCACATGTT
Features (pLannotate 1.2.2; 10 found; start..end, strand, type, name):
    121..213     +  CDS            lacI (fragment): lac repressor; lacI; The lac repressor binds to the lac operator to inhibit transcription in E. coli. This inhibition can be relieved by adding lactose or isopropyl-β-D-thiogalactopyranoside (IPTG).
    268..295     -  terminator     rrnB T2 terminator: transcription terminator T2 from the E. coli rrnB gene
    427..470     +  terminator     rrnB T1 terminator: Escherichia coli rrnB; transcription terminator T1 from the E. coli rrnB gene
    517..553     -  CDS            lacZα (fragment): LacZα fragment of β-galactosidase; lacZ fragment
    569..668     +  protein_bind   attL1: mutant version of attL; recombination site for the Gateway® LR reaction LR Clonase™
    671..1387    +  CDS            EGFP: EGFP is a basic (constitutively fluorescent) green fluorescent protein published in 1996, derived from Aequorea victoria. It is reported to be a rapidly-maturing weak dimer with moderate acid sensitivity.
   3375..3474    -  protein_bind   attL2: mutant version of attL; recombination site for the Gateway® LR reaction LR Clonase™
   3492..3510    -  promoter       T7 promoter: promoter for bacteriophage T7 RNA polymerase
   3644..4453    +  CDS            KanR: aminoglycoside phosphotransferase; aph(3')-Ia; confers resistance to kanamycin in bacteria or G418 (Geneticin®) in eukaryotes
   4600..5188    +  rep_origin     ori: high-copy-number ColE1/pMB1/pBR322/pUC origin of replication
