>Addgene plasmid #130855 | MLKS2ec | addgene full sequence | sequence record 255563 | Addgene NGS Result
GTAAAACGACGGCCAGTCTTAAGCTCGGGCCCCAAATAATGATTTTATTTTGACTGATAGTGACCTGTTC
GTTGCAACAAATTGATGAGCAATGCTTTTTTATAATGCCAACTTTGTACAAAAAAGCAGGCTTCATGGTC
TCCAAGGGGGAGGAGCTGTTCACCGGGGTGGTCCCCATCCTGGTGGAGCTGGATGGCGACGTTAACGGGC
ACAAGTTCTCGGTGTCTGGCGAGGGGGAGGGCGACGCTACCTACGGGAAGCTCACGCTGAAGTTCATCTG
CACGACCGGCAAGCTGCCGGTGCCCTGGCCAACACTCGTCACAACTCTGACTTACGGCGTCCAGTGCTTC
TCGCGCTACCCTGATCACATGAAGCAGCATGACTTCTTCAAGTCGGCTATGCCCGAGGGCTACGTGCAGG
AGCGGACGATCTTCTTCAAGGACGATGGCAACTACAAGACACGCGCGGAGGTCAAGTTCGAGGGGGACAC
TCTCGTTAACAGGATCGAGCTGAAGGGCATTGACTTCAAGGAGGATGGCAATATCCTCGGGCACAAGCTG
GAGTACAACTACAATTCCCATAACGTGTACATCATGGCCGACAAGCAGAAGAACGGCATTAAGGTCAATT
TCAAGATCCGGCACAACATTGAGGATGGCAGCGTTCAGCTCGCGGACCATTACCAGCAGAACACACCGAT
CGGGGATGGCCCTGTCCTCCTGCCCGACAATCACTACCTCTCCACTCAGAGCGCCCTGTCGAAGGACCCG
AACGAGAAGAGGGACCATATGGTGCTCCTGGAGTTCGTCACAGCCGCGGGCATCACTCTCGGGATGGATG
AGCTGTACAAGGGGGCGGGCGACTACAAGGACGATGACGATAAGGCTTACCCCTACGACGTGCCGGATTA
CGCCGGGGCTGGCATGGGGCGCTCACTCTCCCCGCTCCTGAGGCAGGAGCTGGACAACCTGGATAAGGAC
GCCGATTCTCGCAGGGCTGCCATGAAGGCTCTCAAGTCATACGCCCGCCACCTGGATAGCAAGTCGATCC
CCCATTTCCTGGCCGAGGTCTCTGACACGACCGCCGCTGGCGCGGGGGCCGGCAGCGGGATGCCAACCGG
CGGGGAGTTCACGATCTCGCTCTACGAGGTCCTGGCCAGGGTTCACGGGCGGAACATCGTGCCCCAGATC
GGCAATATTATGGCGACCATTATGTGCACGCTCTCCAGCTCGGGCGGGTCATTCCCACTGCACCAGGCCT
GCTCCAAGGTTGTGCCAGCTATCGCTAGGCATGGCATTGATCCGTCGGCCCCAGACGGCGAGAAGGCCGG
GATCATTGCTAGCCTCTGCCGCCCACTGTGCTCGGCTCTCATGGGCGGGAGCCAGGACGGCGGCGCTGCC
AGCGGCGCTGCCCTCTGCCTGAAGGCCCTGGTTGAGTCTTCAAACTGGAGGTTCGCGTCGGGCGAGCTGG
TGAATGAGGTCTGCCTGAAGGTGGCCGGCGCTATGCACGACTCGGCCACACGGTCGAACGCTCATATGGG
GCTGGCCATGGCGCTCGTGAAGCACAATGGCCTCATCGCTGAGGCCTACGCGCGCTCTATCGTCAGGTCC
GGCCTCCAGATTCTGGACGGGGATACCGCTGACTCCAGCTCGCAGAAGAGGCTGTCCGCCATCCAGATGA
TTAACTTCTTCATGAAGTTCGTGGACCCGAGGTGCCTGTCTTCAGAGCTGGGCCGGGTTATCGATGTGAT
GGAGCGCTGCCAGAATGACCGGATGCCCTTCGTGCGGGGCGCGGCTTTCGAGGCCTCTCAGTCAGCGCGC
AACATTGCCGCGCAGAAGGGCTCCAGGCACGAGGTTGGGACCTCTCCTATGGTGGGCTCAAACTTCCATA
AGAGGAGGGAGAAGTCCCCTTGCCGGAGCCTCTGGGGCGCCAAGAGGTCCCCCGCTGCCTCTACGATGGC
CGCTGCTAGCCCTGTGCAGTTCCGCTCTCCGGAGTCACAGGTCGTTGATTCCAGCATCATGAATGGCTCC
ACACTCCACGACTCCCCAGTGAGCGTCGGCCAGTCGTCTTGCAACTTCGACCAGAGCAGGCGGACTAACC
GCAGGCTGTGGTCGAATGACGCGGTTGATGTGTCTCTGAAGGACGGCCTCTTCATCCAGCTGTGCTCCAA
CAGCAATTCGTACGAGGACGATCTGGGCGAGGTTTGCGATAGCGAGGTGACCGACGCTAACTTCGAGTGC
ACCAATACGTTCGCCGGGTTCGTCTCTCCCTCACACAATGGCTCCATCAGCAGGGATAAGACGCCTTCAC
CGCGGGCCTCGGACAGGCCCATCAACATTGACGATGTGAAGATCTACTCCACGCCAAGGAAGCTCCTGCG
GCTCCTGCAGTCATCCTACGACTCGGATTCTGCCTCAAACATCGGGCAGAGCACGGCCAAGCTCAGGGGC
CTCTCCTCCCCCGACCAGGAGCACAAGGGCCTCGTCATTTCTTCAGAGCAGATGCAGTCGCTGCATTCTG
ACAATAAGGGCGATGAGATGAAGGACGAGAACGAGACCATCTACATGCAGAATAGCAAGGGCAGGACACA
GACTCTCTCGAACGCTGACGCCTCAGTCCTGTCCACAACTGAGGCCGAGAACACAAGCATCAAGACTTCG
CCTGAGATTGAGCTGAATGGGGACGATGTTTGCATCACCTCCAGCATTGGCAAGACGCGGAAGTACCGCG
CGAAGTTCACCCTCTTCCTGTCCGTCATCGTTATTTTCCTCGCTATCATTACGATGCTGATCCGCATTGA
GAACGACGATGACAGCGCGTACCTGGTGCCGACCTGAGACCCAGCTTTCTTGTACAAAGTTGGCATTATA
AGAAAGCATTGCTTATCAATTTGTTGCAACGAACAGGTCACTATCAGTCAAAATAAAATCATTATTTGCC
ATCCAGCTGATATCCCCTATAGTGAGTCGTATTACATGGTCATAGCTGTTTCCTGGCAGCTCTGGCCCGT
GTCTCAAAATCTCTGATGTTACATTGCACAAGATAAAAATATATCATCATGAACAATAAAACTGTCTGCT
TACATAAACAGTAATACAAGGGGTGTTATGAGCCATATTCAACGGGAAACGTCGAGGCCGCGATTAAATT
CCAACATGGATGCTGATTTATATGGGTATAAATGGGCTCGCGATAATGTCGGGCAATCAGGTGCGACAAT
CTATCGCTTGTATGGGAAGCCCGATGCGCCAGAGTTGTTTCTGAAACATGGCAAAGGTAGCGTTGCCAAT
GATGTTACAGATGAGATGGTCAGACTAAACTGGCTGACGGAATTTATGCCTCTTCCGACCATCAAGCATT
TTATCCGTACTCCTGATGATGCATGGTTACTCACCACTGCGATCCCCGGAAAAACAGCATTCCAGGTATT
AGAAGAATATCCTGATTCAGGTGAAAATATTGTTGATGCGCTGGCAGTGTTCCTGCGCCGGTTGCATTCG
ATTCCTGTTTGTAATTGTCCTTTTAACAGCGATCGCGTATTTCGTCTCGCTCAGGCGCAATCACGAATGA
ATAACGGTTTGGTTGATGCGAGTGATTTTGATGACGAGCGTAATGGCTGGCCTGTTGAACAAGTCTGGAA
AGAAATGCATAAACTTTTGCCATTCTCACCGGATTCAGTCGTCACTCATGGTGATTTCTCACTTGATAAC
CTTATTTTTGACGAGGGGAAATTAATAGGTTGTATTGATGTTGGACGAGTCGGAATCGCAGACCGATACC
AGGATCTTGCCATCCTATGGAACTGCCTCGGTGAGTTTTCTCCTTCATTACAGAAACGGCTTTTTCAAAA
ATATGGTATTGATAATCCTGATATGAATAAATTGCAGTTTCATTTGATGCTCGATGAGTTTTTCTAATCA
GAATTGGTTAATTGGTTGTAACACTGGCAGAGCATTACGCTGACTTGACGGGACGGCGCAAGCTCATGAC
CAAAATCCCTTAACGTGAGTTACGCGTCGTTCCACTGAGCGTCAGACCCCGTAGAAAAGATCAAAGGATC
TTCTTGAGATCCTTTTTTTCTGCGCGTAATCTGCTGCTTGCAAACAAAAAAACCACCGCTACCAGCGGTG
GTTTGTTTGCCGGATCAAGAGCTACCAACTCTTTTTCCGAAGGTAACTGGCTTCAGCAGAGCGCAGATAC
CAAATACTGTTCTTCTAGTGTAGCCGTAGTTAGGCCACCACTTCAAGAACTCTGTAGCACCGCCTACATA
CCTCGCTCTGCTAATCCTGTTACCAGTGGCTGCTGCCAGTGGCGATAAGTCGTGTCTTACCGGGTTGGAC
TCAAGACGATAGTTACCGGATAAGGCGCAGCGGTCGGGCTGAACGGGGGGTTCGTGCACACAGCCCAGCT
TGGAGCGAACGACCTACACCGAACTGAGATACCTACAGCGTGAGCTATGAGAAAGCGCCACGCTTCCCGA
AGGGAGAAAGGCGGACAGGTATCCGGTAAGCGGCAGGGTCGGAACAGGAGAGCGCACGAGGGAGCTTCCA
GGGGGAAACGCCTGGTATCTTTATAGTCCTGTCGGGTTTCGCCACCTCTGACTTGAGCGTCGATTTTTGT
GATGCTCGTCAGGGGGGCGGAGCCTATGGAAAAACGCCAGCAACGCGGCCTTTTTACGGTTCCTGGCCTT
TTGCTGGCCTTTTGCTCACATGTTCTTTCCTGCGTTATCCCCTGATTCTGTGGATAACCGTATTACCGCC
TTTGAGTGAGCTGATACCGCTCGCCGCAGCCGAACGACCGAGCGCAGCGAGTCAGTGAGCGAGGAAGCGG
AAGAGCGCCCAATACGCAAACCGCCTCTCCCCGCGCGTTGGCCGATTCATTAATGCAGCTGGCACGACAG
GTTTCCCGACTGGAAAGCGGGCAGTGAGCGCAACGCAATTAATACGCGTACCGCTAGCCAGGAAGAGTTT
GTAGAAACGCAAAAAGGCCATCCGTCAGGATGGCCTTCTGCTTAGTTTGATGCCTGGCAGTTTATGGCGG
GCGTCCTGCCCGCCACCCTCCGGGCCGTTGCTTCACAACGTTCAAATCCGCTCCCGGCGGATTTGTCCTA
CTCAGGAGAGCGTTCACCGACAAACAACAGATAAAACGAAAGGCCCAGTCTTCCGACTGAGCCTTTCGTT
TTATTTGATGCCTGGCAGTTCCCTACTCTCGCGTTAACGCTAGCATGGATGTTTTCCCAGTCACGACGTT
Features (pLannotate 1.2.2; 10 found; start..end, strand, type, name):
     33..132     +  protein_bind   attL1: mutant version of attL; recombination site for the Gateway® LR reaction LR Clonase™
    135..851     +  CDS            EGFP: EGFP is a basic (constitutively fluorescent) green fluorescent protein published in 1996, derived from Aequorea victoria. It is reported to be a rapidly-maturing weak dimer with moderate acid sensitivity.
   2839..2938    -  protein_bind   attL2: mutant version of attL; recombination site for the Gateway® LR reaction LR Clonase™
   2956..2974    -  promoter       T7 promoter: promoter for bacteriophage T7 RNA polymerase
   3108..3917    +  CDS            KanR: aminoglycoside phosphotransferase; aph(3')-Ia; confers resistance to kanamycin in bacteria or G418 (Geneticin®) in eukaryotes
   4064..4652    +  rep_origin     ori: high-copy-number ColE1/pMB1/pBR322/pUC origin of replication
   4835..4927    +  CDS            lacI (fragment): lac repressor; lacI; The lac repressor binds to the lac operator to inhibit transcription in E. coli. This inhibition can be relieved by adding lactose or isopropyl-β-D-thiogalactopyranoside (IPTG).
   4982..5009    -  terminator     rrnB T2 terminator: transcription terminator T2 from the E. coli rrnB gene
   5141..5184    +  terminator     rrnB T1 terminator: Escherichia coli rrnB; transcription terminator T1 from the E. coli rrnB gene
   5231..17      -  CDS            lacZα (fragment) (across the origin): LacZα fragment of β-galactosidase; lacZ fragment
