[The description below was written by a language model from this plasmid's Addgene catalogue record and pLannotate feature annotations shown in this document.]
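Description:
MLKS2ec is a Gateway entry clone built on the pDONR221 backbone, carrying the maize (Zea mays) MLKS2 coding sequence fused at its N terminus to an eGFP-FLAG-HA tag. MLKS2 is a plant nuclear envelope protein of the LINC complex, described in the associated publication as an ARM-domain, F-actin-associated KASH protein. The 5,250 nt plasmid is maintained in E. coli through a high-copy ColE1/pUC-type origin and selected with kanamycin via an aminoglycoside phosphotransferase gene. Two sequence records, one from the depositor and one from repository sequencing, have the same length and show the same set of features in the same order, differing only in where numbering starts.

The payload lies between attL1 and attL2, the recombination sites used in the Gateway LR reaction. EGFP begins almost immediately after attL1. The roughly 2 kb stretch between the end of EGFP and attL2 is not annotated by the automated feature caller, but by the catalogue description it should hold the FLAG and HA epitopes followed by MLKS2. No eukaryotic or plant promoter is present within the att-flanked cassette. The only promoter annotated is a T7 promoter outside attL2, a standard backbone element, and the rrnB T1 and T2 terminators upstream of attL1 insulate the insert from read-through transcription. Short lacI and lacZα fragments are backbone remnants.

As an entry clone, the plasmid is not itself an expression vector. It serves as a donor for transferring the tagged fusion into a destination vector that supplies the promoter and terminator. The resulting constructs allow fluorescence localisation of MLKS2 at the nuclear envelope and affinity-based detection or purification in cell biology studies.
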