Addgene plasmid #130855: MLKS2ec
Purpose: Expression of plant nuclear envelope LINC protein fused to fluorescent protein and affinity tags for cell biology
Depositing lab: Hank Bass. Depositing organization: Florida State University, Tallahassee. Publication: MLKS2 is an ARM domain and F-actin-associated KASH protein that functions in stomatal complex development and meiotic chromosome segregation. Gumber HK, McKenna JF, Tolmie AF, Jalovec AM, Kartick AC, Graumann K, Bass HW. Nucleus. 2019 Dec;10(1):144-166. doi: 10.1080/19491034.2019.1629795. PubMed 31221013.
Backbone
  Vector backbone: pDONR221
  Vector type: Gateway entry vector
Growth in bacteria
  Bacterial resistance: Kanamycin, 50 μg/mL
  Growth temperature: 37°C
  Growth strain: DH5alpha
  Copy number: High Copy
Gene/Insert
  Gene/Insert name: MLKS2
  Species: Zea mays (maize)
  Tag / fusion protein: eGFP-FLAG-HA (N terminal on insert)
  Cloning method: Gateway Cloning
Terms and licenses: Academic/Nonprofit Terms; Industry Terms
How to cite: MLKS2ec was a gift from Hank Bass (Addgene plasmid # 130855 ; http://n2t.net/addgene:130855 ; RRID:Addgene_130855)
